>Addgene plasmid #105040 | pKLV2-U6gRNA5(Tsc2-g2)-PGKpuroBFP-W | addgene full sequence | sequence record 207389 | Addgene NGS Result
CTAAATTGTAAGCGTTAATATTTTGTTAAAATTCGCGTTAAATTTTTGTTAAATCAGCTCATTTTTTAAC
CAATAGGCCGAAATCGGCAAAATCCCTTATAAATCAAAAGAATAGACCGAGATAGGGT
[37 nt withheld, positions 129-165]
AAAGAACGTGGACTCCAACGTCAAAGG
[49 nt withheld, positions 193-241]
T
[91 nt withheld, positions 243-333]
G
[124 nt withheld, positions 335-458]
CCCATTCGCCATTCAGGCTGCGCAACTGTTGGGAAGGGCGATCGGTGCGGGCCTCTTCGCTATTACGCCA
GCTGGCGAAAGGGGGATGTGCTGCAAGGCGATTAAGTTGGGTAACGCCAGGGTTTTCCCAGTCACGACGT
TGTAAAACGACGGCCAGTGAGCGCGCGTAATACGACTCACTATAGGGCGAATTGACTAGTACATAACTTA
CGGTAAATGGCCCGCCTGGCTGACCGCCCAACGACCCCCGCCCATTGACGTCAATAATGACGTATGTTCC
CATAGTAACGCCAATAGGGACTTTCCATTGACGTCAATGGGTGGAGTATTTACGGTAAACTGCCCACTTG
GCAGTACATCAAGTGTATCATATGCCAAGTACGCCCCCTATTGACGTCAATGACGGTAAATGGCCCGCCT
GGCATTATGCCCAGTACATGACCTTATGGGACTTTCCTACTTGGCAGTACATCTACGTATTAGTCATCGC
TATTACCATGGTGATGCGGTTTTGGCAGTACATCAATGGGCGTGGATAGCGGTTTGACTCACGGGGATTT
CCAAGTCTCCACCCCATTGACGTCAATGGGAGTTTGTTTTGGCACCAAAATCAACGGGACTTTCCAAAAT
GTCGTAACAACTCCGCCCCATTGACGCAAATGGGCGGTAGGCGTGTACGGTGGGAGGTCTATATAAGCAG
CGCGTTTTGCCTGTACTGGGTCTCTCTGGTTAGACCAGATCTGAGCCTGGGAGCTCTCTGGCTAACTAGG
GAACCCACTGCTTAAGCCTCAATAAAGCTTGCCTTGAGTGCTTCAAGTAGTGTGTGCCCGTCTGTTGTGT
GACTCTGGTAACTAGAGATCCCTCAGACCCTTTTAGTCAGTGTGGAAAATCTCTAGCAGTGGCGCCCGAA
CAGGGACTTGAAAGCGAAAGGGAAACCAGAGGAGCTCTCTCGACGCAGGACTCGGCTTGCTGAAGCGCGC
ACGGCAAGAGGCGAGGGGCGGCGACTGGTGAGTACGCCAAAAATTTTGACTAGCGGAGGCTAGAAGGAGA
GAGATGGGTGCGAGAGCGTCAGTATTAAGCGGGGGAGAATTAGATCGCGATGGGAAAAAATTCGGTTAAG
GCCAGGGGGAAAGAAAAAATATAAATTAAAACATATAGTATGGGCAAGCAGGGAGCTAGAACGATTCGCA
GTTAATCCTGGCCTGTTAGAAACATCAGAAGGCTGTAGACAAATACTGGGACAGCTACAACCATCCCTTC
AGACAGGATCAGAAGAACTTAGATCATTATATAATACAGTAGCAACCCTCTATTGTGTGCATCAAAGGAT
AGAGATAAAAGACACCAAGGAAGCTTTAGACAAGATAGAGGAAGAGCAAAACAAAAGTAAGACCACCGCA
CAGCAAGCGGCCGGCCGCGCTGATCTTCAGACCTGGAGGAGGAGATATGAGGGACAATTGGAGAAGTGAA
TTATATAAATATAAAGTAGTAAAAATTGAACCATTAGGAGTAGCACCCACCAAGGCAAAGAGAAGAGTGG
TGCAGAGAGAAAAAAGAGCAGTGGGAATAGGAGCTTTGTTCCTTGGGTTCTTGGGAGCAGCAGGAAGCAC
TATGGGCGCAGCGTCAATGACGCTGACGGTACAGGCCAGACAATTATTGTCTGGTATAGTGCAGCAGCAG
AACAATTTGCTGAGGGCTATTGAGGCGCAACAGCATCTGTTGCAACTCACAGTCTGGGGCATCAAGCAGC
TCCAGGCAAGAATCCTGGCTGTGGAAAGATACCTAAAGGATCAACAGCTCCTGGGGATTTGGGGTTGCTC
TGGAAAACTCATTTGCACCACTGCTGTGCCTTGGAATGCTAGTTGGAGTAATAAATCTCTGGAACAGATT
TGGAATCACACGACCTGGATGGAGTGGGACAGAGAAATTAACAATTACACAAGCTTAATACACTCCTTAA
TTGAAGAATCGCAAAACCAGCAAGAAAAGAATGAACAAGAATTATTGGAATTAGATAAATGGGCAAGTTT
GTGGAATTGGTTTAACATAACAAATTGGCTGTGGTATATAAAATTATTCATAATGATAGTAGGAGGCTTG
GTAGGTTTAAGAATAGTTTTTGCTGTACTTTCTATAGTGAATAGAGTTAGGCAGGGATATTCACCATTAT
CGTTTCAGACCCACCTCCCAACCCCGAGGGGACCCGACAGGCCCGAAGGAATAGAAGAAGAAGGTGGAGA
GAGAGACAGAGACAGATCCATTCGATTAGTGAACGGATCGGCACTGCGTGCGCCAATTCTGCAGACAAAT
GGCAGTATTCATCCACAATTTTAAAAGAAAAGGGGGGATTGGGGGGTACAGTGCAGGGGAAAGAATAGTA
GACATAATAGCAACAGACATACAAACTAAAGAATTACAAAAACAAATTACAAAAATTCAAAATTTTCGGG
TTTATTACAGGGACAGCAGAGATCCAGTTTGGTTAGTACCGGGCCCTACGCGTCCAAGGTCGGGCAGGAA
GAGGGCCTATTTCCCATGATTCCTTCATATTTGCATATACGATACAAGGCTGTTAGAGAGATAATTAGAA
TTAATTTGACTGTAAACACAAAGATATTAGTACAAAATACGTGACGTAGAAAGTAATAATTTCTTGGGTA
GTTTGCAGTTTTAAAATTATGTTTTAAAATGGACTATCATATGCTTACCGTAACTTGAAAGTATTTCGAT
TTCTTGGCTTTATATATCTTGTGGAAAGGACGAAACACCGCAATCGCATCCGAATGATAGTTTAAGAGCT
ATGCTGGAAACAGCATAGCAAGTTTAAATAAGGCTAGTCCGTTATCAACTTGAAAAAGTGGCACCGAGTC
GGTGCTTTTTTTGGATCCAATTCTACCGGGTAGGGGAGGCGCTTTTCCCAAGGCAGTCTGGAGCATGCGC
TTTAGCAGCCCCGCTGGGCACTTGGCGCTACACAAGTGGCCTCTGGCCTCGCACACATTCCACATCCACC
GGTAGGCGCCAACCGGCTCCGTTCTTTGGTGGCCCCTTCGCGCCACCTTCTACTCCTCCCCTAGTCAGGA
AGTTCCCCCCCGCCCCGCAGCTCGCGTCGTGCAGGACGTGACAAATGGAAGTAGCACGTCTCACTAGTCT
CGTGCAGATGGACAGCACCGCTGAGCAATGGAAGCGGGTAGGCCTTTGGGGCAGCGGCCAATAGCAGCTT
TGCTCCTTCGCTTTCTGGGCTCAGAGGCTGGGAAGGGGTGGGTCCGGGGGCGGGCTCAGGGGCGGGCTCA
GGGGCGGGGCGGGCGCCCGAAGGTCCTCCGGAGGCCCGGCATTCTGCACGCTTCAAAAGCGCACGTCTGC
CGCGCTGTTCTCCTCTTCCTCATCTCCGGGCCTTTCGACCTGCATCCATCTAGATCTCGAGCAGCTGAAG
CTTACCATGACCGAGTACAAGCCCACGGTGCGCCTCGCCACCCGCGACGACGTCCCCAGGGCCGTACGCA
CCCTCGCCGCCGCGTTCGCCGACTACCCCGCCACGCGCCACACCGTCGATCCGGACCGCCACATCGAGCG
GGTCACCGAGCTGCAAGAACTCTTCCTCACGCGCGTCGGGCTCGACATCGGCAAGGTGTGGGTCGCGGAC
GACGGCGCCGCGGTGGCGGTCTGGACCACGCCGGAGAGCGTCGAAGCGGGGGCGGTGTTCGCCGAGATCG
GCCCGCGCATGGCCGAGTTGAGCGGTTCCCGGCTGGCCGCGCAGCAACAGATGGAAGGCCTCCTGGCGCC
GCACCGGCCCAAGGAGCCCGCGTGGTTCCTGGCCACCGTCGGCGTCTCGCCCGACCACCAGGGCAAGGGT
CTGGGCAGCGCCGTCGTGCTCCCCGGAGTGGAGGCGGCCGAGCGCGCCGGGGTGCCCGCCTTCCTGGAGA
CCTCCGCGCCCCGCAACCTCCCCTTCTACGAGCGGCTCGGCTTCACCGTCACCGCCGACGTCGAGGTGCC
CGAAGGACCGCGCACCTGGTGCATGACCCGCAAGCCCGGTGCCGGCGGCGGGTCCGGAGGAGAGGGCAGA
GGAAGTCTCCTAACATGCGGTGACGTGGAGGAGAATCCTGGCCCAATGAGCGAGCTGATTAAGGAGAACA
TGCACATGAAGCTGTACATGGAGGGCACCGTGGACAACCATCACTTCAAGTGCACATCCGAGGGCGAAGG
CAAGCCCTACGAGGGCACCCAGACCATGAGAATCAAGGTGGTCGAGGGCGGCCCTCTCCCCTTCGCCTTC
GACATCCTGGCTACTAGCTTCCTCTACGGCAGCAAGACCTTCATCAACCACACCCAGGGCATCCCCGACT
TCTTCAAGCAGTCCTTCCCTGAGGGCTTCACATGGGAGAGAGTCACCACATACGAGGACGGGGGCGTGCT
GACCGCTACCCAGGACACCAGCCTCCAGGACGGCTGCCTCATCTACAACGTCAAGATCAGAGGGGTGAAC
TTCACATCCAACGGCCCTGTGATGCAGAAGAAAACACTCGGCTGGGAGGCCTTCACCGAGACGCTGTACC
CCGCTGACGGCGGCCTGGAAGGCAGAAACGACATGGCCCTGAAGCTCGTGGGCGGGAGCCATCTGATCGC
AAACATCAAGACCACATATAGATCCAAGAAACCCGCTAAGAACCTCAAGATGCCTGGCGTCTACTATGTG
GACTACAGACTGGAAAGAATCAAGGAGGCCAACAACGAGACCTACGTCGAGCAGCACGAGGTGGCAGTGG
CCAGATACTGCGACCTCCCTAGCAAACTGGGGCACAAGCTTAATTGAGCGGCCGCTCAACCTCTGGATTA
CAAAATTTGTGAAAGATTGACTGGTATTCTTAACTATGTTGCTCCTTTTACGCTATGTGGATACGCTGCT
TTAATGCCTTTGTATCATGCTATTGCTTCCCGTATGGCTTTCATTTTCTCCTCCTTGTATAAATCCTGGT
TGCTGTCTCTTTATGAGGAGTTGTGGCCCGTTGTCAGGCAACGTGGCGTGGTGTGCACTGTGTTTGCTGA
CGCAACCCCCACTGGTTGGGGCATTGCCACCACCTGTCAGCTCCTTTCCGGGACTTTCGCTTTCCCCCTC
CCTATTGCCACGGCGGAACTCATCGCCGCCTGCCTTGCCCGCTGCTGGACAGGGGCTCGGCTGTTGGGCA
CTGACAATTCCGTGGTGTTGTCGGGGAAATCATCGTCCTTTCCTTGGCTGCTCGCCTGTGTTGCCACCTG
GATTCTGCGCGGGACGTCCTTCTGCTACGTCCCTTCGGCCCTCAATCCAGCGGACCTTCCTTCCCGCGGC
CTGCTGCCGGCTCTGCGGCCTCTTCCGCGTCTACGCCTTCGCCCTCAGACGAGTCGGATCTCCCTTTGGG
CCGCCTCCCCGCAGGTACCTTTAAGACCAATGACTTACAAGGCAGCTGTAGATCTTAGCCACTTTTTAAA
AGAAAAGGGGGGACTGGAAGGGCTAATTCACTCCCAAAGAAGTCAAGATCTGCTTTTTGCCTGTACTGGG
TCTCTCTGGTTAGACCAGAGTCTCTCTGGTTAGACCAGATCTGAGCCTGGGAGCTCTCTGGCTAACTAGG
GAACCCACTGCTTAAGCCTCAATAAAGCTTGCCTTGAGTGCTTCAAGTAGTGTGTGCCCGTCTGTTGTGT
GACTCTGGTAACTAGAGATCCCTCAGACCCTTTTAGTCAGTGTGGAAAATCTCTAGCAGTTTAAACCCGC
TGATCAGCCTCGACTGTGCCTTCTAGTTGCCAGCCATCTGTTGTTTGCCCCTCCCCCGTGCCTTCCTTGA
CCCTGGAAGGTGCCACTCCCACTGTCCTTTCCTAATAAAATGAGGAAATTGCATCGCATTGTCTGAGTAG
GTGTCATTCTATTCTGGGGGGTGGGGTGGGGCAGGACAGCAAGGGGGAGGATTGGGAAGTCAATAGCAGG
CATGCTGGGGATGCGGTGGGCTCTATGGGCGGCCGTTAATTAAGCTTTTGTTCCCTTTAGTGAGGGTTAA
TTGCGCGCTTGGCGTAATCATGGTCATAGCTGTTTCCTGTGTGAAATTGTTATCCGCTCACAATTCCACA
CAACATACGAGCCGGGAGCATAAAGTGTAAAGCCTGGGGTGCCTAATGAGTGAGCTAACTCACATTAATT
GCGTTGCGCTCACTGCCCGCTTTCCAGTCGGGAAACCTGTCGTGCCAGCTGCATTAATGAATCGGCCAAC
GCGCGGGGAGAGGCGGTTTGCGTATTGGGCGCTCTTCCGCTTCCTCGCTCACTGACTCGCTGCGCTCGGT
CGTTCGGCTGCGGCGAGCGGTATCAGCTCACTCAAAGGCGGTAATACGGTTATCCACAGAATCAGGGGAT
AACGCAGGAAAGAACATGTGAGCAAAAGGCCAGCAAAAGGCCAGGAACCGTAAAAAGGCCGCGTTGCTGG
CGTTTTTCCATAGGCTCCGCCCCCCTGACGAGCATCACAAAAATCGACGCTCAAGTCAGAGGTGGCGAAA
CCCGACAGGACTATAAAGATACCAGGCGTTTCCCCCTGGAAGCTCCCTCGTGCGCTCTCCTGTTCCGACC
CTGCCGCTTACCGGATACCTGTCCGCCTTTCTCCCTTCGGGAAGCGTGGCGCTTTCTCATAGCTCACGCT
GTAGGTATCTCAGTTCGGTGTAGGTCGTTCGCTCCAAGCTGGGCTGTGTGCACGAACCCCCCGTTCAGCC
CGACCGCTGCGCCTTATCCGGTAACTATCGTCTTGAGTCCAACCCGGTAAGACACGACTTATCGCCACTG
GCAGCAGCCACTGGTAACAGGATTAGCAGAGCGAGGTATGTAGGCGGTGCTACAGAGTTCTTGAAGTGGT
GGCCTAACTACGGCTACACTAGAAGAACAGTATTTGGTATCTGCGCTCTGCTGAAGCCAGTTACCTTCGG
AAAAAGAGTTGGTAGCTCTTGATCCGGCAAACAAACCACCGCTGGTAGCGGTGGTTTTTTTGTTTGCAAG
CAGCAGATTACGCGCAGAAAAAAAGGATCTCAAGAAGATCCTTTGATCTTTTCTACGGGGTCTGACGCTC
AGTGGAACGAAAACTCACGTTAAGGGATTTTGGTCATGAGATTATCAAAAAGGATCTTCACCTAGATCCT
TTTAAATTAAAAATGAAGTTTTAAATCAATCTAAAGTATATATGAGTAAACTTGGTCTGACAGTTACCAA
TGCTTAATCAGTGAGGCACCTATCTCAGCGATCTGTCTATTTCGTTCATCCATAGTTGCCTGACTCCCCG
TCGTGTAGATAACTACGATACGGGAGGGCTTACCATCTGGCCCCAGTGCTGCAATGATACCGCGAGACCC
ACGCTCACCGGCTCCAGATTTATCAGCAATAAACCAGCCAGCCGGAAGGGCCGAGCGCAGAAGTGGTCCT
GCAACTTTATCCGCCTCCATCCAGTCTATTAATTGTTGCCGGGAAGCTAGAGTAAGTAGTTCGCCAGTTA
ATAGTTTGCGCAACGTTGTTGCCATTGCTACAGGCATCGTGGTGTCACGCTCGTCGTTTGGTATGGCTTC
ATTCAGCTCCGGTTCCCAACGATCAAGGCGAGTTACATGATCCCCCATGTTGTGCAAAAAAGCGGTTAGC
TCCTTCGGTCCTCCGATCGTTGTCAGAAGTAAGTTGGCCGCAGTGTTATCACTCATGGTTATGGCAGCAC
TGCATAATTCTCTTACTGTCATGCCATCCGTAAGATGCTTTTCTGTGACTGGTGAGTACTCAACCAAGTC
ATTCTGAGAATAGTGTATGCGGCGACCGAGTTGCTCTTGCCCGGCGTCAATACGGGATAATACCGCGCCA
CATAGCAGAACTTTAAAAGTGCTCATCATTGGAAAACGTTCTTCGGGGCGAAAACTCTCAAGGATCTTAC
CGCTGTTGAGATCCAGTTCGATGTAACCCACTCGTGCACCCAACTGATCTTCAGCATCTTTTACTTTCAC
CAGCGTTTCTGGGTGAGCAAAAACAGGAAGGCAAAATGCCGCAAAAAAGGGAATAAGGGCGACACGGAAA
TGTTGAATACTCATACTCTTCCTTTTTCAATATTATTGAAGCATTTATCAGGGTTATTGTCTCATGAGCG
GATACATATTTGAATGTATTTAGAAAAATAAACAAATAGGGGTTCCGCGCACATTTCCCCGAAAAGTGCC
AC
Features (pLannotate 1.2.2; 28 found; start..end, strand, type, name):
     30..458     -  rep_origin     f1 ori (sequence partly withheld): f1 bacteriophage origin of replication; arrow indicates direction of (+) strand synthesis
    463..618     -  CDS            lacZα (fragment): LacZα fragment of β-galactosidase; lacZ fragment
    626..644     +  promoter       T7 promoter: promoter for bacteriophage T7 RNA polymerase
    658..958     +  enhancer       CMV enhancer: human cytomegalovirus immediate early enhancer
    959..1158    +  promoter       CMV promoter: human cytomegalovirus (CMV) immediate early promoter
   1176..1356    +  LTR            5' LTR (truncated): truncated 5' long terminal repeat (LTR) from HIV-1
   1403..1528    +  misc_feature   HIV-1 Ψ: packaging signal of human immunodeficiency virus type 1
   1512..1850    +  CDS            HIV-1 gag (fragment): gag protein from human immunodeficiency virus 1; gag
   2027..2260    +  misc_feature   RRE: The Rev response element (RRE) of HIV-1 allows for Rev-dependent mRNA export from the nucleus to the cytoplasm.
   2637..2737    +  CDS            Rev (fragment): human immunodeficiency virus 1 (HIV-1) Rev protein; rev; enhances nuclear export of unspliced and incompletely spliced viral mRNAs
   2787..2904    +  misc_feature   cPPT/CTS: central polypurine tract and central termination sequence of HIV-1
   2979..3219    +  promoter       U6 promoter: RNA polymerase III promoter for human U6 snRNA
   3266..3333    +  misc_RNA       tracrRNA (fragment): trans-activating CRISPR RNA for the Streptococcus pyogenes CRISPR/Cas9 system
   3356..3855    +  promoter       PGK promoter: mouse phosphoglycerate kinase 1 promoter
   3895..4491    +  CDS            PuroR (fragment): puromycin N-acetyltransferase; pac from Streptomyces; confers resistance to puromycin
   4564..5262    +  CDS            TagBFP: TagBFP is a basic (constitutively fluorescent) blue fluorescent protein published in 2008, derived from Entacmaea quadricolor. It is reported to be a very rapidly-maturing monomer with very low acid sensitivity.
   5274..5860    +  misc_feature   WPRE: woodchuck hepatitis virus posttranscriptional regulatory element
   5854..6000    +  CDS            nef (fragment): NEF_HV1LA - Experimental evidence at protein level: Swiss-Prot protein existence level 1. Extracellular Nef protein targets CD4(+) T-lymphocytes for apoptosis by interacting with CXCR4 surface receptors. From Human immunodeficiency virus type 1 group M subtype B (isolate Lai) (HIV-1).
   6008..6186    +  LTR            5' LTR (truncated): truncated 5' long terminal repeat (LTR) from HIV-1
   6212..6323    +  polyA_signal   bGH poly(A) signal: bovine growth hormone polyadenylation signal
   6462..6480    -  promoter       T3 promoter: promoter for bacteriophage T3 RNA polymerase
   6525..6541    -  protein_bind   lac operator: The lac repressor binds to the lac operator to inhibit transcription in E. coli. This inhibition can be relieved by adding lactose or isopropyl-β-D-thiogalactopyranoside (IPTG). lac repressor encoded by lacI
   6549..6579    -  promoter       lac promoter: promoter for the E. coli lac operon
   6594..6615    -  protein_bind   CAP binding site: CAP binding activates transcription in the presence of cAMP. E. coli catabolite activator protein
   6628..6720    -  CDS            lacI (fragment): lac repressor; lacI; The lac repressor binds to the lac operator to inhibit transcription in E. coli. This inhibition can be relieved by adding lactose or isopropyl-β-D-thiogalactopyranoside (IPTG).
   6903..7491    -  rep_origin     ori: high-copy-number ColE1/pMB1/pBR322/pUC origin of replication
   7662..8522    -  CDS            AmpR: β-lactamase; bla; confers resistance to ampicillin, carbenicillin, and related antibiotics
   8523..8627    -  promoter       AmpR promoter: bla
