[The description below was written by a language model from this plasmid's Addgene catalogue record and pLannotate feature annotations shown in this document.]
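Description:
pKLV2-U6gRNA5(Tsc2-g2)-PGKpuroBFP-W is an HIV-1-based lentiviral CRISPR guide RNA vector of about 8.7 kb. It was made by cloning a guide against mouse Tsc2 into the BbsI sites of the pKLV2-U6gRNA5(BbsI)-PGKpuroBFP-W backbone, which destroyed both sites. In bacteria it is maintained as a high-copy plasmid through a ColE1/pUC-type origin and selected with ampicillin via the β-lactamase gene. The backbone also retains an f1 origin, lac promoter/operator and lacZα remnants, and flanking T7 and T3 promoters from its phagemid ancestry.

The viral genome is transcribed from a CMV enhancer/promoter fused to a truncated 5' LTR. It carries the Ψ packaging signal with a gag fragment, the Rev response element for Rev-dependent nuclear export, and the cPPT/CTS element. A second truncated LTR and a bGH polyadenylation signal close the transfer cassette.

Two expression units sit between these elements. A human U6 RNA polymerase III promoter drives the Tsc2 spacer joined to a Streptococcus pyogenes tracrRNA-derived scaffold, producing a single guide RNA. A mouse PGK promoter drives puromycin N-acetyltransferase followed by TagBFP, with a WPRE downstream to enhance transcript expression. The annotation does not identify the linker between the puromycin and TagBFP coding regions.

No Cas9 is encoded, so the nuclease must be supplied separately, for example in Cas9-expressing cells. Transduced cells can be selected with puromycin or tracked and sorted by blue fluorescence. The associated publication concerns a CRISPR knockout screen on mTORC1 signalling in naive pluripotency, consistent with use of this plasmid for knocking out Tsc2 in mouse cells.
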