Addgene plasmid #105040: pKLV2-U6gRNA5(Tsc2-g2)-PGKpuroBFP-W
Purpose: Lentiviral gRNA plasmid targeting mouse Tsc2 , co-expression of TagBFP
Depositing lab: Kosuke Yusa. Depositing organization: Wellcome Sanger Institute. Publication: Genome-wide CRISPR-KO Screen Uncovers mTORC1-Mediated Gsk3 Regulation in Naive Pluripotency Maintenance and Dissolution. Li M, Yu JSL, Tilgner K, Ong SH, Koike-Yusa H, Yusa K. Cell Rep. 2018 Jul 10;24(2):489-502. doi: 10.1016/j.celrep.2018.06.027. PubMed 29996108.
Backbone
  Vector backbone: pKLV2-U6gRNA5(BbsI)-PGKpuroBFP-W
  Backbone manufacturer: Yusa Lab
  Vector type: Mammalian Expression, Lentiviral, CRISPR
  Selectable markers: Puromycin
Growth in bacteria
  Bacterial resistance: Ampicillin, 100 μg/mL
  Growth temperature: 37°C
  Growth strain: NEB Stable
  Copy number: High Copy
Gene/Insert
  Gene/Insert name: Tsc2
  gRNA/shRNA sequence: CAATCGCATCCGAATGATA
  Species: M. musculus (mouse)
  Entrez Gene: Tsc2 (a.k.a. Nafld, Tcs2)
  Promoter: U6
  Cloning method: Restriction Enzyme; 5′ cloning site BbsI (destroyed during cloning); 3′ cloning site BbsI (destroyed during cloning)
  Sequencing primers: 5′ LKO.1 5'
Terms and licenses: Academic/Nonprofit Terms; Industry Terms: Not Available to Industry
How to cite: pKLV2-U6gRNA5(Tsc2-g2)-PGKpuroBFP-W was a gift from Kosuke Yusa (Addgene plasmid # 105040 ; http://n2t.net/addgene:105040 ; RRID:Addgene_105040)
